Addgene plasmid #62457: pMIR-Dsred-IRES-His Keap
Purpose: expresses his tagged human Keap1 protein
Depositing lab: Yimon Aye. Depositing organization: Cornell University. Publication: Substoichiometric Hydroxynonenylation of a Single Protein Recapitulates Whole-Cell-Stimulated Antioxidant Response. Parvez S, Fu Y, Li J, Long MJ, Lin H, Lee DK, Hu GS, Aye Y. J Am Chem Soc. 2014 Dec 31. 10.1021/ja5084249 PubMed 25544059.
Backbone
  Vector backbone: pMIR
  Backbone size w/o insert (bp): 6470
  Total vector size (bp): 8370
  Modifications to backbone: Contains TRAF6 in the 3'-UTR
  Vector type: Mammalian Expression
Growth in bacteria
  Bacterial resistance: Ampicillin, 100 μg/mL
  Growth temperature: 37°C
  Growth strain: DH5alpha
  Copy number: High Copy
Gene/Insert
  Gene/Insert name: Keap1 (alt name: Kelch-like ECH associated protein 1)
  Species: H. sapiens (human)
  Insert size (bp): 1900
  GenBank ID: NM_203500.1
  Entrez Gene: KEAP1 (a.k.a. INrf2, KLHL19)
  Promoter: CMV
  Tag / fusion protein: HisTag (N terminal on insert)
  Cloning method: Ligation Independent Cloning
  Sequencing primers: 5′ CMV fwd
Terms and licenses: Academic/Nonprofit Terms; Industry Terms: Not Available to Industry
How to cite: pMIR-Dsred-IRES-His Keap was a gift from Yimon Aye (Addgene plasmid # 62457 ; http://n2t.net/addgene:62457 ; RRID:Addgene_62457)
