[The description below was written by a language model from this plasmid's Addgene catalogue record and pLannotate feature annotations shown in this document.]
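Description:
pMIR-Dsred-IRES-His Keap is a mammalian expression plasmid built on the pMIR backbone that co-expresses a red fluorescent reporter and N-terminally His-tagged human KEAP1 (Kelch-like ECH-associated protein 1). It is propagated in E. coli through a high-copy ColE1/pUC-type origin and selected with ampicillin via the β-lactamase gene. The feature table also shows a separate SV40 enhancer/early promoter driving a puromycin N-acetyltransferase gene followed by an SV40 polyadenylation signal, which would allow puromycin selection of transfected mammalian cells. Several short remnants of lac, rop, bom and T7/SP6 promoter elements are carried over from the backbone and are not part of the expression design.

The payload is a single bicistronic unit. The CMV immediate-early enhancer and promoter drive transcription of DsRed-Express, a rapidly maturing tetrameric DsRed variant, followed by the EMCV IRES, which permits cap-independent translation of the downstream His-KEAP1 open reading frame from the same mRNA. Red fluorescence therefore marks the cells that carry the transcript encoding the tagged protein, without fusing the reporter to KEAP1, and the His tag allows detection or affinity enrichment. A fragment of a synthetic poly(A) signal lies downstream. The annotation matches only part of the KEAP1 coding region, leaving an unannotated stretch between it and the poly(A) signal. The catalogue notes that the backbone contains TRAF6 sequence in the 3′-UTR, which may lie in this stretch, though it is not annotated. The sequenced record is somewhat longer than the listed total size. The stated purpose is expression of His-tagged human Keap1, and the associated publication concerns the antioxidant response.
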