Features (pLannotate 1.2.2; 26 found; start..end, strand, type, name):
    199..219     +  misc_feature   MCS (fragment): pUC18/19 multiple cloning site
    225..541     -  promoter       SV40 promoter: SV40 enhancer and early promoter
    552..587     +  CDS            rop (fragment): Rop protein, which maintains plasmids at low copy number; rop
    689..788     +  misc_feature   bom (fragment): basis of mobility region from pBR322
    794..948     -  CDS            lacZα (fragment): LacZα fragment of β-galactosidase; lacZ fragment
    967..1001    -  polyA_signal   poly(A) signal (fragment): synthetic polyadenylation signal
   2216..3544    -  CDS            KEAP1 (fragment) (sequence partly withheld): KEAP1_HUMAN - Also known as INRF2 From Homo sapiens (Human).
   3576..3592    -  CDS            capTEV™ (fragment): composite tag for in vivo biotinylation, TEV protease cleavage, and 6xHis tagging
   3605..4191    -  misc_feature   IRES2: internal ribosome entry site (IRES) of the encephalomyocarditis virus (EMCV)
   4193..4228    -  misc_feature   MCS (fragment): multiple cloning site
   4234..4911    -  CDS            DsRed-Express: rapidly maturing tetrameric variant of DsRed fluorescent protein (Bevis and Glick, 2002) mammalian codon-optimized
   4936..5139    -  promoter       CMV promoter: human cytomegalovirus (CMV) immediate early promoter
   5140..5443    -  enhancer       CMV enhancer: human cytomegalovirus immediate early enhancer
   5565..5583    -  promoter       T7 promoter: promoter for bacteriophage T7 RNA polymerase
   5595..5613    -  promoter       SP6 promoter: promoter for bacteriophage SP6 RNA polymerase
   5657..5673    -  protein_bind   lac operator: The lac repressor binds to the lac operator to inhibit transcription in E. coli. This inhibition can be relieved by adding lactose or isopropyl-β-D-thiogalactopyranoside (IPTG). lac repressor encoded by lacI
   5681..5711    -  promoter       lac promoter: promoter for the E. coli lac operon
   5726..5747    -  protein_bind   CAP binding site: CAP binding activates transcription in the presence of cAMP. E. coli catabolite activator protein
   5760..5852    -  CDS            lacI (fragment): lac repressor; lacI; The lac repressor binds to the lac operator to inhibit transcription in E. coli. This inhibition can be relieved by adding lactose or isopropyl-β-D-thiogalactopyranoside (IPTG).
   6035..6623    -  rep_origin     ori: high-copy-number ColE1/pMB1/pBR322/pUC origin of replication
   6794..7654    -  CDS            AmpR: β-lactamase; bla; confers resistance to ampicillin, carbenicillin, and related antibiotics
   7655..7759    -  promoter       AmpR promoter: bla
   7847..7928    -  polyA_signal   SV40 poly(A) signal: SV40 polyadenylation signal
   7951..8034    -  CDS            large T antigen (fragment): large T antigen from SV40 (simian virus 40)
   8043..8108    -  CDS            dmpM (fragment): DMPM_STRAD - Protein inferred from homology: Swiss-Prot protein existence level 3. From Streptomyces alboniger.
   8158..128     -  CDS            PuroR (across the origin): puromycin N-acetyltransferase; pac from Streptomyces alboniger; confers resistance to puromycin
>Addgene plasmid #62457 | pMIR-Dsred-IRES-His Keap | addgene full sequence | sequence record 174232 | Addgene NGS Result
ATGTGGCGGTCCGGGTCGACGGTGTGGCGCGTGGCGGGGTAGTCGGCGAACGCGGCGGCGAGGGTGCGTA
CGGCCCGGGGGACGTCGTCGCGGGTGGCGAGGCGCACCGTGGGCTTGTACTCGGTCATGGAAGGTCGTCT
CCTTGTGAGGGGTCAGGGGCGTGGGTCAGGGGATGGTGGCGGCACCGGTCGTGGCGGCCGACCTGCAGGC
ATGCAAGCTAGCTTTTTGCAAAAGCCTAGGCCTCCAAAAAAGCCTCCTCACTACTTCTGGAATAGCTCAG
AGGCCGAGGCGGCCTCGGCCTCTGCATAAATAAAAAAAATTAGTCAGCCATGGGGCGGAGAATGGGCGGA
ACTGGGCGGAGTTAGGGGCGGGATGGGCGGAGTTAGGGGCGGGACTATGGTTGCTGACTAATTGAGATGC
ATGCTTTGCATACTTCTGCCTGCTGGGGAGCCTGGGGACTTTCCACACCTGGTTGCTGACTAATTGAGAT
GCATGCTTTGCATACTTCTGCCTGCTGGGGAGCCTGGGGACTTTCCACACCAATCTTTCGTCTCGCGCGT
TTCGGTGATGACGGTGAAAACCTCTGACACATGCAGCTCCCGGAGACGGTCACAGCTTGTCTGTAAGCGG
ATGCCGGGAGCAGACAAGCCCGTCAGGGCGCGTCAGCGGGTGTTGGCGGGTGTCGGGGCTGGCTTAACTA
TGCGGCATCAGAGCAGATTGTACTGAGAGTGCACCATATGCGGTGTGAAATACCGCACAGATGCGTAAGG
AGAAAATACCGCATCAGGCGCCATTCGCCATTCAGGCTGCGCAACTGTTGGGAAGGGCGATCGGTGCGGG
CCTCTTCGCTATTACGCCAGCTGGCGAAAGGGGGATGTGCTGCAAGGCGATTAAGTTGGGTAACGCCAGG
GTTTTCCCAGACACGACGTTGTAAAACGACGGCCAGTGCCAAGCTAGCGGCCGCATACAAAAAACCAACA
CACAGATCCAATGAAAATAAAAGATCCTTTATTAAGCTTAGCTGAAAACTTCTGGCTCACATAGCTTCTG
TCACCACCAATGAGATGCCACATGCGCTGACTACTTGGGTCACTTTTAATTTTTATGTTGCTGATTGTAT
GTGTGCATCTCCTGTCTTGTAAGCATTAAACAAATGAAGACATATGCAGAGCTGTGAAATTCACTCTGCA
CTGAATAGACAAAAAGGGTTACATAGCATAACAATGAGCAGTTGGTATCCACGTGGTTCTCAGCATTATA
AACTCTGGGGAAGATGCTACTTCGTAACCTCAAGGAAATAAGTAAGCAAGGCAGAAGGAACACTTAAACA
AGTATTATTCAACAGACATGTTTACACTAAATAATTAAGGTTATATTTAGGGTTTAAACTCATCCCTGAA
TATCCTTAGTAACAACCTGGAGGAAAAACTGGGGTGAATGAGAACTTAAGTTTTCCAAGGATTATGGTTC
AAATCCTCTGAAATCTATAACAGGTTAAAAAAATGAGAACTCAACTTTCTAGAGCAATAACTCTTCTCGA
GGGCACTAGCACAAGGCGGTAGTGATTTTCACTTTTAATATATTACATATAATACTACAAAAAGACTGAA
GTTTTAAGGAAAATCCATTATTATTAAAAGTTTAGTACTCTTGAGTCTGGACTTTCTGATCAACAGGTAC
AGTTCTGCTGGTCAATCTGCTTCCGGCAGGGCTCCAT
[864 nt withheld, positions 1718-2581]
CGCCCGGCAGGGCATCACCTGCGTGGGCTTGTGCAGGGTGAGCTCCTCGAAGATCTTGACCAGGTAGTCC
TTGCAGCGGGAGTCGGACTGCAGGATCTCGCACTTCTGCAGCTGCATCTGCAGGAAGTTCGGCGTCAACG
AGTGGCAGCGCACGGCCCGCAGCAGCGCCTGGACGTAGAACCGTCGCTGTTCGCAGTCGTACTTGACCCA
GTTGATGCAGGCGTGGAAGACCTCGGACTCGCAGCGCACGTTCAGGTCGTCCCGGCTGATGAGGGTCACC
AGTTGGCAGTGGGACAGGTTGAAGAACTCCTCTTGCTTGGCCACCTCCCCAAAATGCATGTAGATGTACT
CCCGGGCACGCTGGTGCAACTCCACACAGCCAATCTGCTCAGCGAAGTTGGCGATGCCGATGGCATTGCT
GGGGTCCAGCTGCTGCACCAGGAAGTCACTGCAGGCACGGACAACGCTGTCGATCTGGTACATGACAGCA
CCGTTCATGACGTGGAGGACACACTTCTCGCCCATGGAGATGGAGGCCGTGTAGGCGAATTCAATGAGGC
GCTCCATGACCTTGGGGTGGATACCCTCAATGGACACCACCTCCATGCCCTGCTCCCGCAGCCCGTTGGT
GAACATGGCCTTGAAGACAGGGCTGGATGAGGCCAGCACCACCTTGTGGGCCATGAACTGGGCGGCCGGT
GCATCCTGGTACTTGACCTGCAGTGTGACGTCACACAGCTGCTGGCTGAGCCGCAGCTCGTTCATGATGC
CAAAGGCCTGCTTGGTATGATCCTCCAGGGTGTAGCTGAAGGTGCGGTTGCCATGCTGGGAGGGCGTCAC
CTCCGCCTTGCACTCAGTGGAGGCGTACATCACCGCGTCCCCTGCCCCCTCAGGGCACTGTGACTGCAGG
GGCAGGAATCGGCAGCAGGCCCCAGCCCCGCTAGGCCTGGGATCTGGCTGCATATGGCTACCACGAGGCA
CCAGGCCGCTGCTGTGATGATGATGATGATGGCTGCTGCCCATGGTTGTGGCCATATTATCATCGTGTTT
TTCAAAGGAAAACCACGTCCCCGTGGTTCGGGGGGCCTAGACGTTTTTTTAACCTCGACTAAACACATGT
AAAGCATGTGTACCGAGGCCCCAGATCAGATCCCATACAATGGGGTACCTTCTGGGCATCCTTCAGCCCC
TTGTTGAATACGCTTGAGGAGAGCCATTTGACTCTTTCCACAACTATCCAACTCACAACGTGGCACTGGG
GTTGTGCCGCCTTTGCAGGTGTATCTTATACACGTGGCTTTTGGCCGCAGAGGCACCTGTCGCCAGGTGG
GGGGTTCCGCTGCCTGCAAAGGGTCGCTACAGACGTTGTTTGTCTTCAAGAAGCTTCCAGAGGAACTGCT
TCCTTCACGACATTCAACAGACCTTGCATTCCTTTGGCGAGAGGGGAAAGACCCCTAGGAATGCTCGTCA
AGAAGACAGGGCCAGGTTTCCGGGCCCTCACATTGCCAAAAGACGGCAATATGGTGGAAAATAACATATA
GACAAACGCACACCGGCCTTATTCCAAGCGGCTTCGGCCAGTAACGTTAGGGGGGGGGGAGGGAGAGGGG
CGGATCCCGGGCCCGCGGTACCGTCGACTGCAGAATTGGCCGCTACAGGAACAGGTGGTGGCGGCCCTCG
GCGCGCTCGTACTGCTCCACGATGGTGTAGTCCTCGTTGTGGGAGGTGATGTCCAGCTTGGAGTCCACGT
AGTAGTAGCCGGGCAGCTGCACGGGCTTCTTGGCCATGTAGATGGACTTGAACTCCACCAGGTAGTGGCC
GCCGTCCTTCAGCTTCAGGGCCTTGTGGATCTCGCCCTTCAGCACGCCGTCGCGGGGGTACAGGCGCTCG
GTGGAGGCCTCCCAGCCCATAGTCTTCTTCTGCATTACGGGGCCGTCGGAGGGGAAGTTCACGCCGATGA
ACTTCACCTTGTAGATGAAGGAGCCGTCCTGCAGGGAGGAGTCCTGGGTCACGGTCACCACGCCGCCGTC
CTCGAAGTTCATCACGCGCTCCCACTTGAAGCCCTCGGGGAAGGACAGCTTCTTGTAGTCGGGGATGTCG
GCGGGGTGCTTCACGTACACCTTGGAGCCGTACTGGAACTGGGGGGACAGGATGTCCCAGGCGAAGGGCA
GGGGGCCGCCCTTGGTCACCTTCAGCTTGGCGGTCTGGGTGCCCTCGTAGGGGCGGCCCTCGCCCTCGCC
CTCGATCTCGAACTCGTGGCCGTTCACGGAGCCCTCCATGCGCACCTTGAAGCGCATGAACTCCTTGATG
ACGTCCTCGGAGGAGGCCATGGTGGATCCACGGTTCACTAAACCAGCTCTGCTTATATAGACCTCCCACC
GTACACGCCTACCGCCCATTTGCGTCAATGGGGCGGAGTTGTTACGACATTTTGGAAAGTCCCGTTGATT
TTGGTGCCAAAACAAACTCCCATTGACGTCAATGGGGTGGAGACTTGGAAATCCCCGTGAGTCAAACCGC
TATCCACGCCCATTGATGTACTGCCAAAACCGCATCACCATGGTAATAGCGATGACTAATACGTAGATGT
ACTGCCAAGTAGGAAAGTCCCATAAGGTCATGTACTGGGCATAATGCCAGGCGGGCCATTTACCGTCATT
GACGTCAATAGGGGGCGTACTTGGCATATGATACACTTGATGTACTGCCAAGTGGGCAGTTTACCGTAAA
TACTCCACCCATTGACGTCAATGGAAAGTCCCTATTGGCGTTACTATGGGAACATACGTCATTATTGACG
TCAATGGGCGGGGGTCGTTGGGCGGTCAGCCAGGCGGGCCATTTACCGTAAGTTATGTAACGCGGAACTC
CATATATGGGCTATGAACTAATGACCCCGTAATTGATTACTATTAATAACTAAGATCTGGTACCTTGAAT
TCATGCTTCTCCTCCCTTTAGTGAGGGTAATTCTCTCTCTCTCCCTATAGTGAGTCGTATTAATTCCTTC
TCTTCTATAGTGTCACCTAAATCGTTGCAATTCGTAATCATGTCATAGCTGTTTCCTGTGTGAAATTGTT
ATCCGCTCACAATTCCACACAACATACGAGCCGGAAGCATAAAGTGTAAAGCCTGGGGTGCCTAATGAGT
GAGCTAACTCACATTAATTGCGTTGCGCTCACTGCCCGCTTTCCAGTCGGGAAACCTGTCGTGCCAGCTG
CATTAATGAATCGGCCAACGCGCGGGGAGAGGCGGTTTGCGTATTGGGCGCTCTTCCGCTTCCTCGCTCA
CTGACTCGCTGCGCTCGGTCGTTCGGCTGCGGCGAGCGGTATCAGCTCACTCAAAGGCGGTAATACGGTT
ATCCACAGAATCAGGGGATAACGCAGGAAAGAACATGTGAGCAAAAGGCCAGCAAAAGGCCAGGAACCGT
AAAAAGGCCGCGTTGCTGGCGTTTTTCCATAGGCTCCGCCCCCCTGACGAGCATCACAAAAATCGACGCT
CAAGTCAGAGGTGGCGAAACCCGACAGGACTATAAAGATACCAGGCGTTTCCCCCTGGAAGCTCCCTCGT
GCGCTCTCCTGTTCCGACCCTGCCGCTTACCGGATACCTGTCCGCCTTTCTCCCTTCGGGAAGCGTGGCG
CTTTCTCATAGCTCACGCTGTAGGTATCTCAGTTCGGTGTAGGTCGTTCGCTCCAAGCTGGGCTGTGTGC
ACGAACCCCCCGTTCAGCCCGACCGCTGCGCCTTATCCGGTAACTATCGTCTTGAGTCCAACCCGGTAAG
ACACGACTTATCGCCACTGGCAGCAGCCACTGGTAACAGGATTAGCAGAGCGAGGTATGTAGGCGGTGCT
ACAGAGTTCTTGAAGTGGTGGCCTAACTACGGCTACACTAGAAGAACAGTATTTGGTATCTGCGCTCTGC
TGAAGCCAGTTACCTTCGGAAAAAGAGTTGGTAGCTCTTGATCCGGCAAAAAAACCACCGCTGGTAGCGG
TGGTTTTTTTGTTTGCAAGCAGCAGATTACGCGCAGAAAAAAAGGATCTCAAGAAGATCCTTTGATCTTT
TCTACGGGGTCTGACGCTCAGTGGAACGAAAACTCACGTTAAGGGATTTTGGTCATGAGATTATCAAAAA
GGATCTTCACCTAGATCCTTTTAAATTAAAAATGAAGTTTTAAATCAATCTAAAGTATATATGAGTAAAC
TTGGTCTGACAGTTACCAATGCTTAATCAGTGAGGCACCTATCTCAGCGATCTGTCTATTTCGTTCATCC
ATAGTTGCCTGACTCCCCGTCGTGTAGATAACTACGATACGGGAGGGCTTACCATCTGGCCCCAGTGCTG
CAATGATACCGCGAGACCCACGCTCACCGGCTCCAGATTTATCAGCAATAAACCAGCCAGCCGGAAGGGC
CGAGCGCAGAAGTGGTCCTGCAACTTTATCCGCCTCCATCCAGTCTATTAATTGTTGCCGGGAAGCTAGA
GTAAGTAGTTCGCCAGTTAATAGTTTGCGCAACGTTGTTGCCATTGCTACAGGCATCGTGGTGTCACGCT
CGTCGTTTGGTATGGCTTCATTCAGCTCCGGTTCCCAACGATCAAGGCGAGTTACATGATCCCCCATGTT
GTGCAAAAAAGCGGTTAGCTCCTTCGGTCCTCCGATCGTTGTCAGAAGTAAGTTGGCCGCAGTGTTATCA
CTCATGGTTATGGCAGCACTGCATAATTCTCTTACTGTCATGCCATCCGTAAGATGCTTTTCTGTGACTG
GTGAGTACTCAACCAAGTCATTCTGAGAATAGTGTATGCGGCGACCGAGTTGCTCTTGCCCGGCGTCAAT
ACGGGATAATACCGCGCCACATAGCAGAACTTTAAAAGTGCTCATCATTGGAAAACGTTCTTCGGGGCGA
AAACTCTCAAGGATCTTACCGCTGTTGAGATCCAGTTCGATGTAACCCACTCGTGCACCCAACTGATCTT
CAGCATCTTTTACTTTCACCAGCGTTTCTGGGTGAGCAAAAACAGGAAGGCAAAATGCCGCAAAAAAGGG
AATAAGGGCGACACGGAAATGTTGAATACTCATACTCTTCCTTTTTCAATATTATTGAAGCATTTATCAG
GGTTATTGTCTCATGAGCGGATACATATTTGAATGTATTTAGAAAAATAAACAAATAGGGGTTCCGCGCA
CATTTCCCCGAAAAGTGCCACCTGACGTCTAAGAAACCATTATTATCATGACATTAACCTATAAAAATAG
GCGTATCACGAGATTGCAGTGAAAAAAATGCTTTATTTGTGAAATTTGTGATGCTATTGCTTTATTTGTA
ACCATTATAAGCTGCAATAAACAAGTTAACAACAACAATTGCATTCATTTTATGTTTCAGGTTCAGGGGG
AGGTGTGGGAGGTTTTTTAAAGCAAGTAAAACCTCTACAAATGTGGTATGGCTGATTATGATCCTCTAGA
GTCGGTGGGCCTCGGGGGCGGGTGCGGGGTCGGCGGGGCCGCCCCGGGTGGCTTCGGTCGGAGCCATGGG
GTCGTGCGCTCCTTTCGGTCGGGCGCTGCGGGTCGTGGGGCGGGCGTCAGGCACCGGGCTTGCGGGTCAT
GCACCAGGTGCGCGGTCCTTCGGGCACCTCGACGTCGGCGGTGACGGTGAAGCCGAGCCGCTCGTAGAAG
GGGAGGTTGCGGGGCGCGGAGGTCTCCAGGAAGGCGGGCACCCCGGCGCGCTCGGCCGCCTCCACTCCGG
GGAGCACGACGGCGCTGCCCAGACCCTTGCCCTGGTGGTCGGGCGAGACGCCGACGGTGGCCAGGAACCA
CGCGGGCTCCTTGGGCCGGTGCGGCGCCAGGAGGCCTTCCATCTGTTGCTGCGCGGCCAGCCGGGAACCG
CTCAACTCGGCCATGCGCGGGCCGATCTCGGCGAACACCGCCCCCGCTTCGACGCTCTCCGGCGTGGTCC
AGACCGCCACCGCGGCGCCGTCGTCCGCGACCCACACCTTGCCGATGTCGAGCCCGACGCGCGTGAGGAA
GAGTTCTTGCAGCTCGGTGACCCGCTCG
