>Addgene plasmid #62457 | pMIR-Dsred-IRES-His Keap | depositor partial sequence | sequence record 170786 | pMIR-Dsred-IRES-His Keap sequence 1935 bps
ATGGGCAGCAGCCATCATCATCATCATCACAGCAGCGGCCTGGTGCCTCGTGGTAGCCATATGCAGCCAG
ATCCCAGGCCTAGCGGGGCTGGGGCCTGCTGCCGATTCCTGCCCCTGCAGTCACAGTGCCCTGAGGGGGC
AGGGGACGCGGTGATGTACGCCTCCACTGAGTGCAAGGCGGAGGTGACGCCCTCCCAGCATGGCAACCGC
ACCTTCAGCTACACCCTGGAGGATCATACCAAGCAGGCCTTTGGCATCATGAACGAGCTGCGGCTCAGCC
AGCAGCTGTGTGACGTCACACTGCAGGTCAAGTACCAGGATGCACCGGCCGCCCAGTTCATGGCCCACAA
GGTGGTGCTGGCCTCATCCAGCCCTGTCTTCAAGGCCATGTTCACCAACGGGCTGCGGGAGCAGGGCATG
GAGGTGGTGTCCATTGAGGGTATCCACCCCAAGGTCATGGAGCGCCTCATTGAATTCGCCTACACGGCCT
CCATCTCCATGGGCGAGAAGTGTGTCCTCCACGTCATGAACGGTGCTGTCATGTACCAGATCGACAGCGT
TGTCCGTGCCTGCAGTGACTTCCTGGTGCAGCAGCTGGACCCCAGCAATGCCATCGGCATCGCCAACTTC
GCTGAGCAGATTGGCTGTGTGGAGTTGCACCAGCGTGCCCGGGAGTACATCTACATGCATTTTGGGGAGG
TGGCCAAGCAAGAGGAGTTCTTCAACCTGTCCCACTGCCAACTGGTGACCCTCATCAGCCGGGACGACCT
GAACGTGCGCTGCGAGTCCGAGGTCTTCCACGCCTGCATCAACTGGGTCAAGTACGACTGCGAACAGCGA
CGGTTCTACGTCCAGGCGCTGCTGCGGGCCGTGCGCTGCCACTCGTTGACGCCGAACTTCCTGCAGATGC
AGCTGCAGAAGTGCGAGATCCTGCAGTCCGACTCCCGCTGCAAGGACTACCTGGTCAAGATCTTCGAGGA
GCTCACCCTGCACAAGCCCACGCAGGTGATGCCCTGCCGGGCG
[864 nt withheld, positions 1024-1887]
ATGGAGCCCTGCCGGAAGCAGATTGACCAGCAGAACTGTACCTGTTGA
